Addgene plasmid #183829: pLenti-EML4-ALK variant 3a
Purpose: Express EML4-ALK fusion variant 3a (E6a;A20) in mammalian cells
Depositing lab: Aaron Hata. Depositing organization: Massachusetts General Hospital. Publication: Sequential ALK Inhibitors Can Select for Lorlatinib-Resistant Compound ALK Mutations in ALK-Positive Lung Cancer. Yoda S, Lin JJ, Lawrence MS, Burke BJ, Friboulet L, Langenbucher A, Dardaei L, Prutisto-Chang K, Dagogo-Jack I, Timofeevski S, Hubbeling H, Gainor JF, Ferris LA, Riley AK, Kattermann KE, Timonina D, Heist RS, Iafrate AJ, Benes CH, Lennerz JK, Mino-Kenudson M, Engelman JA, Johnson TW, Hata AN, Shaw AT. Cancer Discov. 2018 Jun;8(6):714-729. doi: 10.1158/2159-8290.CD-17-1256. Epub 2018 Apr 12. PubMed 29650534.
Backbone
  Vector backbone: pLenti
  Backbone size w/o insert (bp): 7877
  Total vector size (bp): 10235
  Vector type: Mammalian Expression, Lentiviral
  Selectable markers: Puromycin
Growth in bacteria
  Bacterial resistance: Ampicillin, 100 μg/mL
  Growth temperature: 37°C
  Growth strain: NEB Stable
  Copy number: Unknown
Gene/Insert 1
  Gene/Insert name: ALK Receptor Tyrosine Kinase (alt name: ALK)
  Species: H. sapiens (human)
  Insert size (bp): 1691
  GenBank ID: NM_004304
  Entrez Gene: ALK (a.k.a. ALK1, CD246, NBLST3)
  Promoter: CMV
  Tag / fusion protein: The fusion protein of EML4 exon 1-6a and ALK exon 20-29
  Cloning method: TOPO Cloning
  Sequencing primers: 5′ T7
Gene/Insert 2
  Gene/Insert name: EMAP Like 4 (alt name: EML4)
  Species: H. sapiens (human)
  Insert size (bp): 667
  GenBank ID: NM_019063.5
  Entrez Gene: EML4 (a.k.a. C2orf2, ELP120, EMAP-4, EMAPL4, ROPP120)
  Promoter: CMV
  Tag / fusion protein: The fusion protein of EML4 exon 1-6a and ALK exon 20-29
  Cloning method: TOPO Cloning
  Sequencing primers: 5′ T7
Terms and licenses: Academic/Nonprofit Terms; Industry Terms: Not Available to Industry
How to cite: pLenti-EML4-ALK variant 3a was a gift from Aaron Hata (Addgene plasmid # 183829 ; http://n2t.net/addgene:183829 ; RRID:Addgene_183829)
