[The description below was written by a language model from this plasmid's Addgene catalogue record and pLannotate feature annotations shown in this document.]
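Description:
pLenti-EML4-ALK variant 3a is a 10.2 kb HIV-1-based lentiviral expression plasmid for producing the human EML4-ALK fusion oncoprotein, variant 3a (E6a;A20), in mammalian cells. It is propagated in E. coli through a high-copy ColE1/pUC-type origin and an ampicillin resistance gene. The viral portion includes a 5' LTR annotated as truncated, the Ψ packaging signal with adjoining gag sequence, the Rev response element for Rev-dependent export of the genomic RNA, the cPPT/CTS element, and a self-inactivating ΔU3 3' LTR. With these elements, the transfer RNA can be packaged when helper functions are supplied in trans and then integrated without regenerating an active viral promoter.

The payload is driven by the CMV immediate-early enhancer and promoter, with a T7 promoter just downstream that serves as a sequencing primer site. The open reading frame joins an EML4 fragment (exons 1-6a, about 0.67 kb) directly to an ALK fragment (exons 20-29, about 1.7 kb), which corresponds to the part of ALK retained in this fusion. It is flanked by attB1 and attB2 sites, indicating Gateway recombination into the destination vector, although the catalogue lists TOPO cloning. A partial FLAG sequence is annotated after attB2; the record does not list FLAG as a tag or show whether it is in frame with the fusion. An EMCV IRES then drives puromycin N-acetyltransferase from the same transcript, linking drug selection to fusion expression, and a WPRE enhances transcript expression. The associated publication concerns resistance to ALK inhibitors in ALK-positive lung cancer, consistent with use of this construct to generate stable EML4-ALK-expressing cell lines.
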