Features (pLannotate 1.2.2; 30 found; start..end, strand, type, name):
    228..246     +  promoter       T7 promoter: promoter for bacteriophage T7 RNA polymerase
    276..300     +  protein_bind   attB1: mutant version of attB; recombination site for the Gateway® BP reaction BP Clonase™
    321..986     +  CDS            EML4 (fragment): EMAL4_HUMAN - Also known as C2orf2, EMAPL4. Experimental evidence at protein level: Swiss-Prot protein existence level 1. Essential for the formation and stability of microtubules (MTs) (PubMed:16890222, PubMed:31409757). Required for the organization of the mitotic spindle and for the proper attachment of kinetochores to MTs (PubMed:25789526). Promotes the recruitment of NUDC to the mitotic spindle for mitotic progression (PubMed:25789526). From Homo sapiens (Human).
    987..2675    +  CDS            ALK (fragment): ALK_HUMAN - Experimental evidence at protein level: Swiss-Prot protein existence level 1. Neuronal receptor tyrosine kinase that is essentially and transiently expressed in specific regions of the central and peripheral nervous systems and plays an important role in the genesis and differentiation of the nervous system. Transduces signals from ligands at the cell surface, through specific activation of the mitogen- activated protein kinase (MAPK) pathway. Phosphorylates almost exclusively at the first tyrosine of the Y-x-x-x-Y-Y motif. Following activation by ligand, ALK induces tyrosine phosp
   2695..2719    -  protein_bind   attB2: mutant version of attB; recombination site for the Gateway® BP reaction BP Clonase™
   2754..2774    +  CDS            FLAG (fragment): FLAG® epitope tag, followed by an enterokinase cleavage site
   2927..3389    +  misc_feature   IRES: internal ribosome entry site (IRES) of the encephalomyocarditis virus (EMCV)
   3403..4002    +  CDS            PuroR: puromycin N-acetyltransferase; pac from Streptomyces alboniger; confers resistance to puromycin
   4019..4607    +  misc_feature   WPRE: woodchuck hepatitis virus posttranscriptional regulatory element
   4615..4680    +  CDS            nef (fragment): NEF_HV1Z2 - Experimental evidence at protein level: Swiss-Prot protein existence level 1. Extracellular Nef protein targets CD4(+) T-lymphocytes for apoptosis by interacting with CXCR4 surface receptors. From Human immunodeficiency virus type 1 group M subtype D (isolate Z2/CDC-Z34) (HIV-1).
   4682..4915    +  LTR            3' LTR (ΔU3): self-inactivating 3' long terminal repeat (LTR) from HIV-1
   5120..5224    +  promoter       AmpR promoter: bla
   5225..6085    +  CDS            AmpR: β-lactamase; bla; confers resistance to ampicillin, carbenicillin, and related antibiotics
   6256..6844    +  rep_origin     ori: high-copy-number ColE1/pMB1/pBR322/pUC origin of replication
   7027..7081    +  CDS            lacI (fragment): lac repressor; lacI; The lac repressor binds to the lac operator to inhibit transcription in E. coli. This inhibition can be relieved by adding lactose or isopropyl-β-D-thiogalactopyranoside (IPTG).
   7087..7180    +  rep_origin     SV40 ori (fragment): SV40 origin of replication
   7205..7242    +  CDS            lacI (fragment): lac repressor; lacI; The lac repressor binds to the lac operator to inhibit transcription in E. coli. This inhibition can be relieved by adding lactose or isopropyl-β-D-thiogalactopyranoside (IPTG).
   7255..7276    +  protein_bind   CAP binding site: CAP binding activates transcription in the presence of cAMP. E. coli catabolite activator protein
   7291..7321    +  promoter       lac promoter: promoter for the E. coli lac operon
   7329..7345    +  protein_bind   lac operator: The lac repressor binds to the lac operator to inhibit transcription in E. coli. This inhibition can be relieved by adding lactose or isopropyl-β-D-thiogalactopyranoside (IPTG). lac repressor encoded by lacI
   7379..7462    +  polyA_signal   SV40 poly(A) signal (fragment): SV40 polyadenylation signal
   7629..7958    +  CDS            nef (fragment): NEF_HV1BR - Experimental evidence at protein level: Swiss-Prot protein existence level 1. Extracellular Nef protein targets CD4(+) T-lymphocytes for apoptosis by interacting with CXCR4 surface receptors (PubMed:14990729). From Human immunodeficiency virus type 1 group M subtype B (isolate BRU/LAI) (HIV-1).
   8006..8263    +  LTR            5' LTR (truncated): truncated 5' long terminal repeat (LTR) from HIV-1
   8310..8435    +  misc_feature   HIV-1 Ψ: packaging signal of human immunodeficiency virus type 1
   8419..8757    +  CDS            HIV-1 gag (fragment): gag protein from human immunodeficiency virus 1; gag
   8932..9165    +  misc_feature   RRE: The Rev response element (RRE) of HIV-1 allows for Rev-dependent mRNA export from the nucleus to the cytoplasm.
   9542..9642    +  CDS            Rev (fragment): human immunodeficiency virus 1 (HIV-1) Rev protein; rev; enhances nuclear export of unspliced and incompletely spliced viral mRNAs
   9691..9808    +  misc_feature   cPPT/CTS: central polypurine tract and central termination sequence of HIV-1
   9860..10163   +  enhancer       CMV enhancer: human cytomegalovirus immediate early enhancer
  10164..132     +  promoter       CMV promoter (across the origin): human cytomegalovirus (CMV) immediate early promoter
>Addgene plasmid #183829 | pLenti-EML4-ALK variant 3a | addgene full sequence | sequence record 360496 | Addgene NGS Result
CCCATTGACGTCAATGGGAGTTTGTTTTGGCACCAAAATCAACGGGACTTTCCAAAATGTCGTAACAACT
CCGCCCCATTGACGCAAATGGGCGGTAGGCGTGTACGGTGGGAGGTCTATATAAGCAGAGCTCGTTTAGT
GAACCGTCAGATCGCCTGGAGACGCCATCCACGCTGTTTTGACCTCCATAGAAGACACCGGCGGCCGCAG
ATCTCTCGAGGTTGATCTAATACGACTCACTATAGGGAGACCCAAGCTGGCTAGTTAAGCTATCAACAAG
TTTGTACAAAAAAGCAGGCTCCGCGGCCGCCCCCTTCACCATGGACGGTTTCGCCGGCAGTCTCGATGAT
AGTATTTCTGCTGCAAGTACTTCTGATGTTCAAGATCGCCTGTCAGCTCTTGAGTCACGAGTTCAGCAAC
AAGAAGATGAAATCACTGTGCTAAAGGCGGCTTTGGCTGATGTTTTGAGGCGTCTTGCAATCTCTGAAGA
TCATGTGGCCTCAGTGAAAAAATCAGTCTCAAGTAAAGGCCAACCAAGCCCTCGAGCAGTTATTCCCATG
TCCTGTATAACCAATGGAAGTGGTGCAAACAGAAAACCAAGTCATACCAGTGCTGTCTCAATTGCAGGAA
AAGAAACTCTTTCATCTGCTGCTAAAAGTGGTACAGAAAAAAAGAAAGAAAAACCACAAGGACAGAGAGA
AAAAAAAGAGGAATCTCATTCTAATGATCAAAGTCCACAAATTCGAGCATCACCTTCTCCCCAGCCCTCT
TCACAACCTCTCCAAATACACAGACAAACTCCAGAAAGCAAGAATGCTACTCCCACCAAAAGCATAAAAC
GACCATCACCAGCTGAAAAGTCACATAATTCTTGGGAAAATTCAGATGATAGCCGTAATAAATTGTCGAA
AATACCTTCAACACCCAAATTAATACCAAAAGTTACCAAAACTGCAGACAAGCATAAAGATGTCATCATC
AACCAAGTGTACCGCCGGAAGCACCAGGAGCTGCAAGCCATGCAGATGGAGCTGCAGAGCCCTGAGTACA
AGCTGAGCAAGCTCCGCACCTCGACCATCATGACCGACTACAACCCCAACTACTGCTTTGCTGGCAAGAC
CTCCTCCATCAGTGACCTGAAGGAGGTGCCGCGGAAAAACATCACCCTCATTCGGGGTCTGGGCCATGGC
GCCTTTGGGGAGGTGTATGAAGGCCAGGTGTCCGGAATGCCCAACGACCCAAGCCCCCTGCAAGTGGCTG
TGAAGACGCTGCCTGAAGTGTGCTCTGAACAGGACGAACTGGATTTCCTCATGGAAGCCCTGATCATCAG
CAAATTCAACCACCAGAACATTGTTCGCTGCATTGGGGTGAGCCTGCAATCCCTGCCCCGGTTCATCCTG
CTGGAGCTCATGGCGGGGGGAGACCTCAAGTCCTTCCTCCGAGAGACCCGCCCTCGCCCGAGCCAGCCCT
CCTCCCTGGCCATGCTGGACCTTCTGCACGTGGCTCGGGACATTGCCTGTGGCTGTCAGTATTTGGAGGA
AAACCACTTCATCCACCGAGACATTGCTGCCAGAAACTGCCTCTTGACCTGTCCAGGCCCTGGAAGAGTG
GCCAAGATTGGAGACTTCGGGATGGCCCGAGACATCTACAGGGCGAGCTACTATAGAAAGGGAGGCTGTG
CCATGCTGCCAGTTAAGTGGATGCCCCCAGAGGCCTTCATGGAAGGAATATTCACTTCTAAAACAGACAC
ATGGTCCTTTGGAGTGCTGCTATGGGAAATCTTTTCTCTTGGATATATGCCATACCCCAGCAAAAGCAAC
CAGGAAGTTCTGGAGTTTGTCACCAGTGGAGGCCGGATGGACCCACCCAAGAACTGCCCTGGGCCTGTAT
ACCGGATAATGACTCAGTGCTGGCAACATCAGCCTGAAGACAGGCCCAACTTTGCCATCATTTTGGAGAG
GATTGAATACTGCACCCAGGACCCGGATGTAATCAACACCGCTTTGCCGATAGAATATGGTCCACTTGTG
GAAGAGGAAGAGAAAGTGCCTGTGAGGCCCAAGGACCCTGAGGGGGTTCCTCCTCTCCTGGTCTCTCAAC
AGGCAAAACGGGAGGAGGAGCGCAGCCCAGCTGCCCCACCACCTCTGCCTACCACCTCCTCTGGCAAGGC
TGCAAAGAAACCCACAGCTGCAGAGGTCTCTGTTCGAGTCCCTAGAGGGCCGGCCGTGGAAGGGGGACAC
GTGAATATGGCATTCTCTCAGTCCAACCCTCCTTCGGAGTTGCACAAGGTCCACGGATCCAGAAACAAGC
CCACCAGCTTGTGGAACCCAACGTACGGCTCCTGGTTTACAGAGAAACCCACCAAAAAGAATAATCCTAT
AGCAAAGAAGGAGCCACACGACAGGGGTAACCTGGGGCTGGAGGGAAGCTGTACTGTCCCACCTAACGTT
GCAACTGGGAGACTTCCGGGGGCCTCACTGCTCCTAGAGCCCTCTTCGCTGACTGCCAATATGAAGGAGG
TACCTCTGTTCAGGCTACGTCACTTCCCTTGTGGGAATGTCAATTACGGCTACCAGCAACAGGGCTTGCC
CTTAGAAGCCGCTACTGCCCCTGGAGCTGGTCATTACGAGGATACCATTCTGAAAAGCAAGAATAGCATG
AACCAGCCTGGGCCCTGAAAGGGTGGGCGCGCCGACCCAGCTTTCTTGTACAAAGTGGTTTAGCTAGAGG
GCCCGCGGTTCGAACTCGAGGACTACAAGGACGACGATGACAAGTCGGCCGCTGGAGGATACCCCTACGA
CGTGCCCGACTACGCCTAGAATTCCGCCCCCCCCCCTAACGTTACTGGCCGAAGCCGCTTGGAATAAGGC
CGGTGTGCGTTTGTCTATATGTTATTTTCCACCATATTGCCGTCTTTTGGCAATGTGAGGGCCCGGAAAC
CTGGCCCTGTCTTCTTGACGAGCATTCCTAGGGGTCTTTCCCCTCTCGCCAAAGGAATGCAAGGTCTGTT
GAATGTCGTGAAGGAAGCAGTTCCTCTGGAAGCTTCTTGAAGACAAACAACGTCTGTAGCGACCCTTTGC
AGGCAGCGGAACCCCCCACCTGGCGACAGGTGCCTCTGCGGCCAAAAGCCACGTGTATAAGATACACCTG
CAAAGGCGGCACAACCCCAGTGCCACGTTGTGAGTTGGATAGTTGTGGAAAGAGTCAAATGGCTCTCCTC
AAGCGTATTCAACAAGGGGCTGAAGGATGCCCAGAAGGTACCCCATTGTATGGGATCTGATCTGGGGCCT
CGGTGCACATGCTTTACATGTGTTTAGTCGAGGTTAAAAAAACGTCTAGGCCCCCCGAACCACGGGGACG
TGGTTTTCCTTTGAAAAACACGATGATAATATGGCCACAACCATGACCGAGTACAAGCCCACGGTGCGCC
TCGCCACCCGCGACGACGTCCCCAGGGCCGTACGCACCCTCGCCGCCGCGTTCGCCGACTACCCCGCCAC
GCGCCACACCGTCGATCCGGACCGCCACATCGAGCGGGTCACCGAGCTGCAAGAACTCTTCCTCACGCGC
GTCGGGCTCGACATCGGCAAGGTGTGGGTCGCGGACGACGGCGCCGCGGTGGCGGTCTGGACCACGCCGG
AGAGCGTCGAAGCGGGGGCGGTGTTCGCCGAGATCGGCCCGCGCATGGCCGAGTTGAGCGGTTCCCGGCT
GGCCGCGCAGCAACAGATGGAAGGCCTCCTGGCGCCGCACCGGCCCAAGGAGCCCGCGTGGTTCCTGGCC
ACCGTCGGCGTCTCGCCCGACCACCAGGGCAAGGGTCTGGGCAGCGCCGTCGTGCTCCCCGGAGTGGAGG
CGGCCGAGCGCGCCGGGGTGCCCGCCTTCCTGGAGACCTCCGCGCCCCGCAACCTCCCCTTCTACGAGCG
GCTCGGCTTCACCGTCACCGCCGACGTCGAGGTGCCCGAAGGACCGCGCACCTGGTGCATGACCCGCAAG
CCCGGTGCCTGATGCATCGATGGATCCTAATCAACCTCTGGATTACAAAATTTGTGAAAGATTGACTGGT
ATTCTTAACTATGTTGCTCCTTTTACGCTATGTGGATACGCTGCTTTAATGCCTTTGTATCATGCTATTG
CTTCCCGTATGGCTTTCATTTTCTCCTCCTTGTATAAATCCTGGTTGCTGTCTCTTTATGAGGAGTTGTG
GCCCGTTGTCAGGCAACGTGGCGTGGTGTGCACTGTGTTTGCTGACGCAACCCCCACTGGTTGGGGCATT
GCCACCACCTGTCAGCTCCTTTCCGGGACTTTCGCTTTCCCCCTCCCTATTGCCACGGCGGAACTCATCG
CCGCCTGCCTTGCCCGCTGCTGGACAGGGGCTCGGCTGTTGGGCACTGACAATTCCGTGGTGTTGTCGGG
GAAATCATCGTCCTTTCCTTGGCTGCTCGCCTGTGTTGCCACCTGGATTCTGCGCGGGACGTCCTTCTGC
TACGTCCCTTCGGCCCTCAATCCAGCGGACCTTCCTTCCCGCGGCCTGCTGCCGGCTCTGCGGCCTCTTC
CGCGTCTTCGCCTTCGCCCTCAGACGAGTCGGATCTCCCTTTGGGCCGCCTCCCCGCCTGAGATCCTTTA
AGACCAATGACTTACAAGGCAGCTGTAGATCTTAGCCACTTTTTAAAAGAAAAGGGGGGACTGGAAGGGC
TAATTCACTCCCAACGAAGACAAGATCTGCTTTTTGCTTGTACTGGGTCTCTCTGGTTAGACCAGATCTG
AGCCTGGGAGCTCTCTGGCTAACTAGGGAACCCACTGCTTAAGCCTCAATAAAGCTTGCCTTGAGTGCTT
CAAGTAGTGTGTGCCCGTCTGTTGTGTGACTCTGGTAACTAGAGATCCCTCAGACCCTTTTAGTCAGTGT
GGAAAATCTCTAGCAGTAGTAGTTCATGTCATCTTATTATTCAGTATTTATAACTTGCAAAGAAATGAAT
ATCAGAGAGTGAGAGGCCCGGGTTAATTAAGGAAAGGGCTAGATCATTCTTGAAGACGAAAGGGCCTCGT
GATACGCCTATTTTTATAGGTTAATGTCATGATAATAATGGTTTCTTAGACGTCAGGTGGCACTTTTCGG
GGAAATGTGCGCGGAACCCCTATTTGTTTATTTTTCTAAATACATTCAAATATGTATCCGCTCATGAGAC
AATAACCCTGATAAATGCTTCAATAATATTGAAAAAGGAAGAGTATGAGTATTCAACATTTCCGTGTCGC
CCTTATTCCCTTTTTTGCGGCATTTTGCCTTCCTGTTTTTGCTCACCCAGAAACGCTGGTGAAAGTAAAA
GATGCTGAAGATCAGTTGGGTGCACGAGTGGGTTACATCGAACTGGATCTCAACAGCGGTAAGATCCTTG
AGAGTTTTCGCCCCGAAGAACGTTTTCCAATGATGAGCACTTTTAAAGTTCTGCTATGTGGCGCGGTATT
ATCCCGTGTTGACGCCGGGCAAGAGCAACTCGGTCGCCGCATACACTATTCTCAGAATGACTTGGTTGAG
TACTCACCAGTCACAGAAAAGCATCTTACGGATGGCATGACAGTAAGAGAATTATGCAGTGCTGCCATAA
CCATGAGTGATAACACTGCGGCCAACTTACTTCTGACAACGATCGGAGGACCGAAGGAGCTAACCGCTTT
TTTGCACAACATGGGGGATCATGTAACTCGCCTTGATCGTTGGGAACCGGAGCTGAATGAAGCCATACCA
AACGACGAGCGTGACACCACGATGCCTGTAGCAATGGCAACAACGTTGCGCAAACTATTAACTGGCGAAC
TACTTACTCTAGCTTCCCGGCAACAATTAATAGACTGGATGGAGGCGGATAAAGTTGCAGGACCACTTCT
GCGCTCGGCCCTTCCGGCTGGCTGGTTTATTGCTGATAAATCTGGAGCCGGTGAGCGTGGGTCTCGCGGT
ATCATTGCAGCACTGGGGCCAGATGGTAAGCCCTCCCGTATCGTAGTTATCTACACGACGGGGAGTCAGG
CAACTATGGATGAACGAAATAGACAGATCGCTGAGATAGGTGCCTCACTGATTAAGCATTGGTAACTGTC
AGACCAAGTTTACTCATATATACTTTAGATTGATTTAAAACTTCATTTTTAATTTAAAAGGATCTAGGTG
AAGATCCTTTTTGATAATCTCATGACCAAAATCCCTTAACGTGAGTTTTCGTTCCACTGAGCGTCAGACC
CCGTAGAAAAGATCAAAGGATCTTCTTGAGATCCTTTTTTTCTGCGCGTAATCTGCTGCTTGCAAACAAA
AAAACCACCGCTACCAGCGGTGGTTTGTTTGCCGGATCAAGAGCTACCAACTCTTTTTCCGAAGGTAACT
GGCTTCAGCAGAGCGCAGATACCAAATACTGTTCTTCTAGTGTAGCCGTAGTTAGGCCACCACTTCAAGA
ACTCTGTAGCACCGCCTACATACCTCGCTCTGCTAATCCTGTTACCAGTGGCTGCTGCCAGTGGCGATAA
GTCGTGTCTTACCGGGTTGGACTCAAGACGATAGTTACCGGATAAGGCGCAGCGGTCGGGCTGAACGGGG
GGTTCGTGCACACAGCCCAGCTTGGAGCGAACGACCTACACCGAACTGAGATACCTACAGCGTGAGCTAT
GAGAAAGCGCCACGCTTCCCGAAGGGAGAAAGGCGGACAGGTATCCGGTAAGCGGCAGGGTCGGAACAGG
AGAGCGCACGAGGGAGCTTCCAGGGGGAAACGCCTGGTATCTTTATAGTCCTGTCGGGTTTCGCCACCTC
TGACTTGAGCGTCGATTTTTGTGATGCTCGTCAGGGGGGCGGAGCCTATGGAAAAACGCCAGCAACGCGG
CCTTTTTACGGTTCCTGGCCTTTTGCTGGCCTTTTGCTCACATGTTCTTTCCTGCGTTATCCCCTGATTC
TGTGGATAACCGTATTACCGCCTTTGAGTGAGCTGATACCGCTCGCCGCAGCCGAACGACCGAGCGCAGC
GAGTCAGTGAGCGAGGAAGCGGAAGAGCGCCCAATACGCAAACCGCCTCTCCCCGCGCGTTGGCCGATTC
ATTAATGCAGCAAGCTCATGGCTGACTAATTTTTTTTATTTATGCAGAGGCCGAGGCCGCCTCGGCCTCT
GAGCTATTCCAGAAGTAGTGAGGAGGCTTTTTTGGAGGCCTAGGCTTTTGCAAAAAGCTCCCCGTGGCAC
GACAGGTTTCCCGACTGGAAAGCGGGCAGTGAGCGCAACGCAATTAATGTGAGTTAGCTCACTCATTAGG
CACCCCAGGCTTTACACTTTATGCTTCCGGCTCGTATGTTGTGTGGAATTGTGAGCGGATAACAATTTCA
CACAGGAAACAGCTATGACATGATTACGAATTTCACAAATAAAGCATTTTTTTCACTGCATTCTAGTTGT
GGTTTGTCCAAACTCATCAATGTATCTTATCATGTCTGGATCAACTGGATAACTCAAGCTAACCAAAATC
ATCCCAAACTTCCCACCCCATACCCTATTACCACTGCCAATTACCTGTGGTTTCATTTACTCTAAACCTG
TGATTCCTCTGAATTATTTTCATTTTAAAGAAATTGTATTTGTTAAATATGTACTACAAACTTAGTAGTT
GGAAGGGCTAATTCACTCCCAAAGAAGACAAGATATCCTTGATCTGTGGATCTACCACACACAAGGCTAC
TTCCCTGATTAGCAGAACTACACACCAGGGCCAGGGGTCAGATATCCACTGACCTTTGGATGGTGCTACA
AGCTAGTACCAGTTGAGCCAGATAAGGTAGAAGAGGCCAATAAAGGAGAGAACACCAGCTTGTTACACCC
TGTGAGCCTGCATGGGATGGATGACCCGGAGAGAGAAGTGTTAGAGTGGAGGTTTGACAGCCGCCTAGCA
TTTCATCACGTGGCCCGAGAGCTGCATCCGGAGTACTTCAAGAACTGCTGATATCGAGCTTGCTACAAGG
GACTTTCCGCTGGGGACTTTCCAGGGAGGCGTGGCCTGGGCGGGACTGGGGAGTGGCGAGCCCTCAGATC
CTGCATATAAGCAGCTGCTTTTTGCCTGTACTGGGTCTCTCTGGTTAGACCAGATCTGAGCCTGGGAGCT
CTCTGGCTAACTAGGGAACCCACTGCTTAAGCCTCAATAAAGCTTGCCTTGAGTGCTTCAAGTAGTGTGT
GCCCGTCTGTTGTGTGACTCTGGTAACTAGAGATCCCTCAGACCCTTTTAGTCAGTGTGGAAAATCTCTA
GCAGTGGCGCCCGAACAGGGACTTGAAAGCGAAAGGGAAACCAGAGGAGCTCTCTCGACGCAGGACTCGG
CTTGCTGAAGCGCGCACGGCAAGAGGCGAGGGGCGGCGACTGGTGAGTACGCCAAAAATTTTGACTAGCG
GAGGCTAGAAGGAGAGAGATGGGTGCGAGAGCGTCAGTATTAAGCGGGGGAGAATTAGATCGCGATGGGA
AAAAATTCGGTTAAGGCCAGGGGGAAAGAAAAAATATAAATTAAAACATATAGTATGGGCAAGCAGGGAG
CTAGAACGATTCGCAGTTAATCCTGGCCTGTTAGAAACATCAGAAGGCTGTAGACAAATACTGGGACAGC
TACAACCATCCCTTCAGACAGGATCAGAAGAACTTAGATCATTATATAATACAGTAGCAACCCTCTATTG
TGTGCATCAAAGGATAGAGATAAAAGACACCAAGGAAGCTTTAGACAAGATAGAGGAAGAGCAAAACAAA
AGTAAGACCACCGCACAGCAAGCGGCCGGCCGCTGATCTTCAGACCTGGAGGAGGAGATATGAGGGACAA
TTGGAGAAGTGAATTATATAAATATAAAGTAGTAAAAATTGAACCATTAGGAGTAGCACCCACCAAGGCA
AAGAGAAGAGTGGTGCAGAGAGAAAAAAGAGCAGTGGGAATAGGAGCTTTGTTCCTTGGGTTCTTGGGAG
CAGCAGGAAGCACTATGGGCGCAGCGTCAATGACGCTGACGGTACAGGCCAGACAATTATTGTCTGGTAT
AGTGCAGCAGCAGAACAATTTGCTGAGGGCTATTGAGGCGCAACAGCATCTGTTGCAACTCACAGTCTGG
GGCATCAAGCAGCTCCAGGCAAGAATCCTGGCTGTGGAAAGATACCTAAAGGATCAACAGCTCCTGGGGA
TTTGGGGTTGCTCTGGAAAACTCATTTGCACCACTGCTGTGCCTTGGAATGCTAGTTGGAGTAATAAATC
TCTGGAACAGATTTGGAATCACACGACCTGGATGGAGTGGGACAGAGAAATTAACAATTACACAAGCTTA
ATACACTCCTTAATTGAAGAATCGCAAAACCAGCAAGAAAAGAATGAACAAGAATTATTGGAATTAGATA
AATGGGCAAGTTTGTGGAATTGGTTTAACATAACAAATTGGCTGTGGTATATAAAATTATTCATAATGAT
AGTAGGAGGCTTGGTAGGTTTAAGAATAGTTTTTGCTGTACTTTCTATAGTGAATAGAGTTAGGCAGGGA
TATTCACCATTATCGTTTCAGACCCACCTCCCAACCCCGAGGGGACCCGACAGGCCCGAAGGAATAGAAG
AAGAAGGTGGAGAGAGAGACAGAGACAGATCCATTCGATTAGTGAACGGATCTCGACGGTATCGCCGAAT
TAATTCACAAATGGCAGTATTCATCCACAATTTTAAAAGAAAAGGGGGGATTGGGGGGTACAGTGCAGGG
AAAAGAATAGTAGACATAATAGCAACAGACATACAAACTAAAGAATTACAAAAACAAATTACAAAAATTC
AAAATTTTCGGGTTTATTACAGGGACAGCAGAGATCCAGTTTGGACTAGTGGAGTTCCGCGTTACATAAC
TTACGGTAAATGGCCCGCCTGGCTGACCGCCCAACGACCCCCGCCCATTGACGTCAATAATGACGTATGT
TCCCATAGTAACGCCAATAGGGACTTTCCATTGACGTCAATGGGTGGAGTATTTACGGTAAACTGCCCAC
TTGGCAGTACATCAAGTGTATCATATGCCAAGTACGCCCCCTATTGACGTCAATGACGGTAAATGGCCCG
CCTGGCATTATGCCCAGTACATGACCTTATGGGACTTTCCTACTTGGCAGTACATCTACGTATTAGTCAT
CGCTATTACCATGGTGATGCGGTTTTGGCAGTACATCAATGGGCGTGGATAGCGGTTTGACTCACGGGGA
TTTCCAAGTCTCCAC
